Addgene plasmid #196015: pLenti6.3_CRKL-silent-V5
Purpose: Expresses CRKL-silent, V5 tagged
Depositing lab: William Hahn. Depositing organization: Dana-Farber Cancer Institute. Publication: Amplification of CRKL induces transformation and epidermal growth factor receptor inhibitor resistance in human non-small cell lung cancers. Cheung HW, Du J, Boehm JS, He F, Weir BA, Wang X, Butaney M, Sequist LV, Luo B, Engelman JA, Root DE, Meyerson M, Golub TR, Janne PA, Hahn WC. Cancer Discov. 2011 Dec;1(7):608-25. doi: 10.1158/2159-8290.CD-11-0046. Epub 2011 Oct 17. PubMed 22586683.
Backbone
  Vector backbone: pLenti6.3
  Vector type: Mammalian Expression, Lentiviral
  Selectable markers: Blasticidin
Growth in bacteria
  Bacterial resistance: Ampicillin, 100 μg/mL
  Growth temperature: 37°C
  Growth strain: NEB Stable
  Copy number: High Copy
Gene/Insert
  Gene/Insert name: CRKL
Terms and licenses: Academic/Nonprofit Terms; Industry Terms: Not Available to Industry
How to cite: pLenti6.3_CRKL-silent-V5 was a gift from William Hahn (Addgene plasmid # 196015 ; http://n2t.net/addgene:196015 ; RRID:Addgene_196015)
