[The description below was written by a language model from this plasmid's Addgene catalogue record and pLannotate feature annotations shown in this document.]
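Description:
pLenti6.3_CRKL-silent-V5 is an 8.6 kb HIV-1-based lentiviral vector for expressing human CRKL in mammalian cells, built on the pLenti6.3 backbone. It is maintained in E. coli through a high-copy ColE1/pUC-type origin and ampicillin resistance (β-lactamase). An f1 origin and remnants of lac and T7/T3 promoter sequences are also carried in the backbone. The viral portion has a third-generation-style layout. An RSV enhancer/promoter sits immediately upstream of a truncated 5' LTR and drives genomic RNA production in packaging cells. It is followed by the Ψ packaging signal with a gag fragment, the Rev response element for Rev-dependent nuclear export, and the cPPT/CTS element, which aids nuclear import of the reverse-transcribed genome. The 3' LTR carries a U3 deletion, so the integrated provirus is self-inactivating, and an SV40 polyadenylation signal lies downstream.

Within the transfer cassette, the CMV immediate early enhancer and promoter drive the CRKL coding sequence. The insert is flanked by attB1 and attB2 remnants, which indicates Gateway recombination cloning, and it is followed by a V5 epitope tag, placed to give a C-terminal tag for detection. A WPRE downstream enhances transcript stability and expression. A separate SV40 promoter/EM7 promoter unit expresses blasticidin S deaminase, allowing blasticidin selection of transduced cells. The "silent" designation suggests synonymous changes in the coding sequence, as are commonly used to make a cDNA resistant to shRNA for rescue experiments, but the record does not specify the mutations or their purpose. The associated publication concerns CRKL amplification in transformation and EGFR inhibitor resistance in non-small cell lung cancer.
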