Features (pLannotate 1.2.2; 32 found; start..end, strand, type, name):
      1..181     +  LTR            5' LTR (truncated): truncated 5' long terminal repeat (LTR) from HIV-1
    228..353     +  misc_feature   HIV-1 Ψ: packaging signal of human immunodeficiency virus type 1
    337..700     +  CDS            HIV-1 gag (fragment): gag protein from human immunodeficiency virus 1; gag
    846..1079    +  misc_feature   RRE: The Rev response element (RRE) of HIV-1 allows for Rev-dependent mRNA export from the nucleus to the cytoplasm.
   1456..1556    +  CDS            Rev (fragment): human immunodeficiency virus 1 (HIV-1) Rev protein; rev; enhances nuclear export of unspliced and incompletely spliced viral mRNAs
   1575..1692    +  misc_feature   cPPT/CTS: central polypurine tract and central termination sequence of HIV-1
   1715..2018    +  enhancer       CMV enhancer: human cytomegalovirus immediate early enhancer
   2019..2222    +  promoter       CMV promoter: human cytomegalovirus (CMV) immediate early promoter
   2340..2357    +  protein_bind   attB1 (fragment): mutant version of attB; core recombination site for the Gateway® BP reaction BP Clonase™
   2366..3274    +  CDS            CRKL: CRKL_HUMAN - Experimental evidence at protein level: Swiss-Prot protein existence level 1. May mediate the transduction of intracellular signals. From Homo sapiens (Human).
   3282..3299    -  protein_bind   attB2 (fragment): mutant version of attB; core recombination site for the Gateway® BP reaction BP Clonase™
   3353..3394    +  CDS            V5 tag: epitope tag from simian virus 5
   3418..4006    +  misc_feature   WPRE: woodchuck hepatitis virus posttranscriptional regulatory element
   4021..4337    +  promoter       SV40 promoter: SV40 enhancer and early promoter
   4385..4432    +  promoter       EM7 promoter: synthetic bacterial promoter&nbsp
   4451..4849    +  CDS            BSD: blasticidin S deaminase; Aspergillus terreus BSD; confers resistance to blasticidin
   4866..4934    +  CDS            nef (fragment): NEF_HV1Z2 - Experimental evidence at protein level: Swiss-Prot protein existence level 1. Extracellular Nef protein targets CD4(+) T-lymphocytes for apoptosis by interacting with CXCR4 surface receptors. From Human immunodeficiency virus type 1 group M subtype D (isolate Z2/CDC-Z34) (HIV-1).
   4936..5169    +  LTR            3' LTR (ΔU3): self-inactivating 3' long terminal repeat (LTR) from HIV-1
   5241..5362    +  polyA_signal   SV40 poly(A) signal: SV40 polyadenylation signal
   5402..5537    +  rep_origin     SV40 ori: SV40 origin of replication
   5558..5576    -  promoter       T7 promoter: promoter for bacteriophage T7 RNA polymerase
   5584..5739    +  CDS            lacZα (fragment): LacZα fragment of β-galactosidase; lacZ fragment
   5744..6172    +  rep_origin     f1 ori (sequence partly withheld): f1 bacteriophage origin of replication; arrow indicates direction of (+) strand synthesis
   6225..6329    +  promoter       AmpR promoter: bla
   6330..7190    +  CDS            AmpR: β-lactamase; bla; confers resistance to ampicillin, carbenicillin, and related antibiotics
   7361..7949    +  rep_origin     ori: high-copy-number ColE1/pMB1/pBR322/pUC origin of replication
   8132..8224    +  CDS            lacI (fragment): lac repressor; lacI; The lac repressor binds to the lac operator to inhibit transcription in E. coli. This inhibition can be relieved by adding lactose or isopropyl-β-D-thiogalactopyranoside (IPTG).
   8237..8258    +  protein_bind   CAP binding site: CAP binding activates transcription in the presence of cAMP. E. coli catabolite activator protein
   8273..8303    +  promoter       lac promoter: promoter for the E. coli lac operon
   8311..8327    +  protein_bind   lac operator: The lac repressor binds to the lac operator to inhibit transcription in E. coli. This inhibition can be relieved by adding lactose or isopropyl-β-D-thiogalactopyranoside (IPTG). lac repressor encoded by lacI
   8372..8390    +  promoter       T3 promoter: promoter for bacteriophage T3 RNA polymerase
   8418..8644    +  promoter       RSV promoter: Rous sarcoma virus enhancer/promoter
>Addgene plasmid #196015 | pLenti6.3_CRKL-silent-V5 | addgene full sequence | sequence record 386430 | Addgene NGS Result
GGGTCTCTCTGGTTAGACCAGATCTGAGCCTGGGAGCTCTCTGGCTAACTAGGGAACCCACTGCTTAAGC
CTCAATAAAGCTTGCCTTGAGTGCTTCAAGTAGTGTGTGCCCGTCTGTTGTGTGACTCTGGTAACTAGAG
ATCCCTCAGACCCTTTTAGTCAGTGTGGAAAATCTCTAGCAGTGGCGCCCGAACAGGGACTTGAAAGCGA
AAGGGAAACCAGAGGAGCTCTCTCGACGCAGGACTCGGCTTGCTGAAGCGCGCACGGCAAGAGGCGAGGG
GCGGCGACTGGTGAGTACGCCAAAAATTTTGACTAGCGGAGGCTAGAAGGAGAGAGATGGGTGCGAGAGC
GTCAGTATTAAGCGGGGGAGAATTAGATCGCGATGGGAAAAAATTCGGTTAAGGCCAGGGGGAAAGAAAA
AATATAAATTAAAACATATAGTATGGGCAAGCAGGGAGCTAGAACGATTCGCAGTTAATCCTGGCCTGTT
AGAAACATCAGAAGGCTGTAGACAAATACTGGGACAGCTACAACCATCCCTTCAGACAGGATCAGAAGAA
CTTAGATCATTATATAATACAGTAGCAACCCTCTATTGTGTGCATCAAAGGATAGAGATAAAAGACACCA
AGGAAGCTTTAGACAAGATAGAGGAAGAGCAAAACAAAAGTAAGACCACCGCACAGCAAGCGGCCGCTGA
TCTTCAGACCTGGAGGAGGAGATATGAGGGACAATTGGAGAAGTGAATTATATAAATATAAAGTAGTAAA
AATTGAACCATTAGGAGTAGCACCCACCAAGGCAAAGAGAAGAGTGGTGCAGAGAGAAAAAAGAGCAGTG
GGAATAGGAGCTTTGTTCCTTGGGTTCTTGGGAGCAGCAGGAAGCACTATGGGCGCAGCGTCAATGACGC
TGACGGTACAGGCCAGACAATTATTGTCTGGTATAGTGCAGCAGCAGAACAATTTGCTGAGGGCTATTGA
GGCGCAACAGCATCTGTTGCAACTCACAGTCTGGGGCATCAAGCAGCTCCAGGCAAGAATCCTGGCTGTG
GAAAGATACCTAAAGGATCAACAGCTCCTGGGGATTTGGGGTTGCTCTGGAAAACTCATTTGCACCACTG
CTGTGCCTTGGAATGCTAGTTGGAGTAATAAATCTCTGGAACAGATTTGGAATCACACGACCTGGATGGA
GTGGGACAGAGAAATTAACAATTACACAAGCTTAATACACTCCTTAATTGAAGAATCGCAAAACCAGCAA
GAAAAGAATGAACAAGAATTATTGGAATTAGATAAATGGGCAAGTTTGTGGAATTGGTTTAACATAACAA
ATTGGCTGTGGTATATAAAATTATTCATAATGATAGTAGGAGGCTTGGTAGGTTTAAGAATAGTTTTTGC
TGTACTTTCTATAGTGAATAGAGTTAGGCAGGGATATTCACCATTATCGTTTCAGACCCACCTCCCAACC
CCGAGGGGACCCGACAGGCCCGAAGGAATAGAAGAAGAAGGTGGAGAGAGAGACAGAGACAGATCCATTC
GATTAGTGAACGGATCTCGACGGTATCGGTTAACTTTTAAAAGAAAAGGGGGGATTGGGGGGTACAGTGC
AGGGGAAAGAATAGTAGACATAATAGCAACAGACATACAAACTAAAGAATTACAAAAACAAATTACAAAA
ATTCAAAATTTTATCGATAAGCTTGGGAGTTCCGCGTTACATAACTTACGGTAAATGGCCCGCCTGGCTG
ACCGCCCAACGACCCCCGCCCATTGACGTCAATAATGACGTATGTTCCCATAGTAACGCCAATAGGGACT
TTCCATTGACGTCAATGGGTGGAGTATTTACGGTAAACTGCCCACTTGGCAGTACATCAAGTGTATCATA
TGCCAAGTACGCCCCCTATTGACGTCAATGACGGTAAATGGCCCGCCTGGCATTATGCCCAGTACATGAC
CTTATGGGACTTTCCTACTTGGCAGTACATCTACGTATTAGTCATCGCTATTACCATGGTGATGCGGTTT
TGGCAGTACATCAATGGGCGTGGATAGCGGTTTGACTCACGGGGATTTCCAAGTCTCCACCCCATTGACG
TCAATGGGAGTTTGTTTTGGCACCAAAATCAACGGGACTTTCCAAAATGTCGTAACAACTCCGCCCCATT
GACGCAAATGGGCGGTAGGCGTGTACGGTGGGAGGTCTATATAAGCAGAGCTCGTTTAGTGAACCGTCAG
ATCGCCTGGAGACGCCATCCACGCTGTTTTGACCTCCATAGAAGACACCGACTCTAGAGGATCCACTAGT
CCAGTGTGGTGGAATTCTGCAGATATCAACAAGTTTGTACAAAAAAGTTGGCACCATGTCCTCCGCCAGG
TTCGACTCCTCGGACCGCTCCGCCTGGTATATGGGGCCGGTGTCTCGCCAGGAGGCGCAGACCCGGCTCC
AGGGCCAGCGCCACGGTATGTTCCTCGTCCGCGATTCTTCCACCTGCCCTGGGGACTATGTGCTGTCGGT
GTCCGAGAACTCGCGGGTCTCCCACTACATCATCAACTCGCTGCCCAACCGCCGTTTTAAGATCGGGGAC
CAGGAATTTGACCATTTGCCGGCCCTGCTGGAGTTTTACAAGATCCACTACCTGGACACCACCACCCTCA
TCGAGCCTGCGCCCAGGTATCCAAGCCCACCAATGGGATCTGTCTCAGCACCCAACCTGCCTACAGCAGA
AGATAACCTGGAATATGTACGGACTCTGTATGATTTTCCTGGGAATGATGCCGAAGACCTGCCCTTTAAA
AAGGGTGAGATCCTAGTGATAATAGAGAAGCCTGAAGAACAGTGGTGGAGTGCCCGGAACAAGGATGGCC
GGGTTGGGATGATTCCTGTCCCTTATGTCGAAAAGCTTGTGAGATCCTCACCACACGGAAAGCATGGAAA
TAGGAATTCCAACAGTTATGGGATCCCAGAACCTGCTCATGCATACGCTCAACCTCAGACCACAACTCCT
CTACCTGCAGTTTCCGGTTCTCCTGGGGCAGCAATCACCCCTTTGCCATCCACACAGAATGGACCTGTCT
TTGCGAAAGCAATCCAGAAAAGAGTACCCTGTGCTTATGACAAGACTGCCTTGGCATTAGAGGTTGGTGA
CATTGTAAAGGTAACGCGTATGAATATAAATGGCCAGTGGGAAGGCGAAGTGAACGGGCGCAAAGGGCTT
TTCCCCTTTACGCACGTCAAAATCTTTGACCCTCAAAACCCAGATGAAAACGAGTTGCCAACTTTCTTGT
ACAAAGTGGTTGATATCCAGCACAGTGGCGGCCGCTCGAGTCTAGAGGGCCCGCGGTTCGAAGGTAAGCC
TATCCCTAACCCTCTCCTCGGTCTCGATTCTACGCGTACCGGTTAGTAATGATCGACAATCAACCTCTGG
ATTACAAAATTTGTGAAAGATTGACTGGTATTCTTAACTATGTTGCTCCTTTTACGCTATGTGGATACGC
TGCTTTAATGCCTTTGTATCATGCTATTGCTTCCCGTATGGCTTTCATTTTCTCCTCCTTGTATAAATCC
TGGTTGCTGTCTCTTTATGAGGAGTTGTGGCCCGTTGTCAGGCAACGTGGCGTGGTGTGCACTGTGTTTG
CTGACGCAACCCCCACTGGTTGGGGCATTGCCACCACCTGTCAGCTCCTTTCCGGGACTTTCGCTTTCCC
CCTCCCTATTGCCACGGCGGAACTCATCGCCGCCTGCCTTGCCCGCTGCTGGACAGGGGCTCGGCTGTTG
GGCACTGACAATTCCGTGGTGTTGTCGGGGAAGCTGACGTCCTTTCCATGGCTGCTCGCCTGTGTTGCCA
CCTGGATTCTGCGCGGGACGTCCTTCTGCTACGTCCCTTCGGCCCTCAATCCAGCGGACCTTCCTTCCCG
CGGCCTGCTGCCGGCTCTGCGGCCTCTTCCGCGTCTTCGCCTTCGCCCTCAGACGAGTCGGATCTCCCTT
TGGGCCGCCTCCCCGCCTGGCGATGGTACCGGTGTGGAAAGTCCCCAGGCTCCCCAGCAGGCAGAAGTAT
GCAAAGCATGCATCTCAATTAGTCAGCAACCAGGTGTGGAAAGTCCCCAGGCTCCCCAGCAGGCAGAAGT
ATGCAAAGCATGCATCTCAATTAGTCAGCAACCATAGTCCCGCCCCTAACTCCGCCCATCCCGCCCCTAA
CTCCGCCCAGTTCCGCCCATTCTCCGCCCCATGGCTGACTAATTTTTTTTATTTATGCAGAGGCCGAGGC
CGCCTCTGCCTCTGAGCTATTCCAGAAGTAGTGAGGAGGCTTTTTTGGAGGCCTAGGCTTTTGCAAAAAG
CTCCCGGGAGCTTGTATATCCATTTTCGGATCTGATCAGCACGTGTTGACAATTAATCATCGGCATAGTA
TATCGGCATAGTATAATACGACAAGGTGAGGAACTAAACCATGGCCAAGCCTTTGTCTCAAGAAGAATCC
ACCCTCATTGAAAGAGCAACGGCTACAATCAACAGCATCCCCATCTCTGAAGACTACAGCGTCGCCAGCG
CAGCTCTCTCTAGCGACGGCCGCATCTTCACTGGTGTCAATGTATATCATTTTACTGGGGGACCTTGTGC
AGAACTCGTGGTGCTGGGCACTGCTGCTGCTGCGGCAGCTGGCAACCTGACTTGTATCGTCGCGATCGGA
AATGAGAACAGGGGCATCTTGAGCCCCTGCGGACGGTGCCGACAGGTGCTTCTCGATCTGCATCCTGGGA
TCAAAGCCATAGTGAAGGACAGTGATGGACAGCCGACGGCAGTTGGGATTCGTGAATTGCTGCCCTCTGG
TTATGTGTGGGAGGGCTAAGCACAATTCGAGCTCGGTACCTTTAAGACCAATGACTTACAAGGCAGCTGT
AGATCTTAGCCACTTTTTAAAAGAAAAGGGGGGACTGGAAGGGCTAATTCACTCCCAACGAAGACAAGAT
CTGCTTTTTGCTTGTACTGGGTCTCTCTGGTTAGACCAGATCTGAGCCTGGGAGCTCTCTGGCTAACTAG
GGAACCCACTGCTTAAGCCTCAATAAAGCTTGCCTTGAGTGCTTCAAGTAGTGTGTGCCCGTCTGTTGTG
TGACTCTGGTAACTAGAGATCCCTCAGACCCTTTTAGTCAGTGTGGAAAATCTCTAGCAGTAGTAGTTCA
TGTCATCTTATTATTCAGTATTTATAACTTGCAAAGAAATGAATATCAGAGAGTGAGAGGAACTTGTTTA
TTGCAGCTTATAATGGTTACAAATAAAGCAATAGCATCACAAATTTCACAAATAAAGCATTTTTTTCACT
GCATTCTAGTTGTGGTTTGTCCAAACTCATCAATGTATCTTATCATGTCTGGCTCTAGCTATCCCGCCCC
TAACTCCGCCCATCCCGCCCCTAACTCCGCCCAGTTCCGCCCATTCTCCGCCCCATGGCTGACTAATTTT
TTTTATTTATGCAGAGGCCGAGGCCGCCTCGGCCTCTGAGCTATTCCAGAAGTAGTGAGGAGGCTTTTTT
GGAGGCCTAGGGACGTACCCAATTCGCCCTATAGTGAGTCGTATTACGCGCGCTCACTGGCCGTCGTTTT
ACAACGTCGTGACTGGGAAAACCCTGGCGTTACCCAACTTAATCGCCTTGCAGCACATCCCCCTTTCGCC
AGCTGGCGTAATAGCGAAGAGGCCCGCACCGATCGCCCTTCCCAACAGTTGCGCAGCCTGAATGGCGAAT
GGG
[124 nt withheld, positions 5744-5867]
C
[91 nt withheld, positions 5869-5959]
A
[49 nt withheld, positions 5961-6009]
CCTTTGACGTTGGAGTCCACGTTCTTT
[37 nt withheld, positions 6037-6073]
ACCCTATCTCGGTCTATTCTTTTGATTTATAAGGGATTTTGCCGATTTCGGCCTATTGGTTAAAAAATGA
GCTGATTTAACAAAAATTTAACGCGAATTTTAACAAAATATTAACGCTTACAATTTAGGTGGCACTTTTC
GGGGAAATGTGCGCGGAACCCCTATTTGTTTATTTTTCTAAATACATTCAAATATGTATCCGCTCATGAG
ACAATAACCCTGATAAATGCTTCAATAATATTGAAAAAGGAAGAGTATGAGTATTCAACATTTCCGTGTC
GCCCTTATTCCCTTTTTTGCGGCATTTTGCCTTCCTGTTTTTGCTCACCCAGAAACGCTGGTGAAAGTAA
AAGATGCTGAAGATCAGTTGGGTGCACGAGTGGGTTACATCGAACTGGATCTCAACAGCGGTAAGATCCT
TGAGAGTTTTCGCCCCGAAGAACGTTTTCCAATGATGAGCACTTTTAAAGTTCTGCTATGTGGCGCGGTA
TTATCCCGTATTGACGCCGGGCAAGAGCAACTCGGTCGCCGCATACACTATTCTCAGAATGACTTGGTTG
AGTACTCACCAGTCACAGAAAAGCATCTTACGGATGGCATGACAGTAAGAGAATTATGCAGTGCTGCCAT
AACCATGAGTGATAACACTGCGGCCAACTTACTTCTGACAACGATCGGAGGACCGAAGGAGCTAACCGCT
TTTTTGCACAACATGGGGGATCATGTAACTCGCCTTGATCGTTGGGAACCGGAGCTGAATGAAGCCATAC
CAAACGACGAGCGTGACACCACGATGCCTGTAGCAATGGCAACAACGTTGCGCAAACTATTAACTGGCGA
ACTACTTACTCTAGCTTCCCGGCAACAATTAATAGACTGGATGGAGGCGGATAAAGTTGCAGGACCACTT
CTGCGCTCGGCCCTTCCGGCTGGCTGGTTTATTGCTGATAAATCTGGAGCCGGTGAGCGTGGGTCTCGCG
GTATCATTGCAGCACTGGGGCCAGATGGTAAGCCCTCCCGTATCGTAGTTATCTACACGACGGGGAGTCA
GGCAACTATGGATGAACGAAATAGACAGATCGCTGAGATAGGTGCCTCACTGATTAAGCATTGGTAACTG
TCAGACCAAGTTTACTCATATATACTTTAGATTGATTTAAAACTTCATTTTTAATTTAAAAGGATCTAGG
TGAAGATCCTTTTTGATAATCTCATGACCAAAATCCCTTAACGTGAGTTTTCGTTCCACTGAGCGTCAGA
CCCCGTAGAAAAGATCAAAGGATCTTCTTGAGATCCTTTTTTTCTGCGCGTAATCTGCTGCTTGCAAACA
AAAAAACCACCGCTACCAGCGGTGGTTTGTTTGCCGGATCAAGAGCTACCAACTCTTTTTCCGAAGGTAA
CTGGCTTCAGCAGAGCGCAGATACCAAATACTGTTCTTCTAGTGTAGCCGTAGTTAGGCCACCACTTCAA
GAACTCTGTAGCACCGCCTACATACCTCGCTCTGCTAATCCTGTTACCAGTGGCTGCTGCCAGTGGCGAT
AAGTCGTGTCTTACCGGGTTGGACTCAAGACGATAGTTACCGGATAAGGCGCAGCGGTCGGGCTGAACGG
GGGGTTCGTGCACACAGCCCAGCTTGGAGCGAACGACCTACACCGAACTGAGATACCTACAGCGTGAGCT
ATGAGAAAGCGCCACGCTTCCCGAAGGGAGAAAGGCGGACAGGTATCCGGTAAGCGGCAGGGTCGGAACA
GGAGAGCGCACGAGGGAGCTTCCAGGGGGAAACGCCTGGTATCTTTATAGTCCTGTCGGGTTTCGCCACC
TCTGACTTGAGCGTCGATTTTTGTGATGCTCGTCAGGGGGGCGGAGCCTATGGAAAAACGCCAGCAACGC
GGCCTTTTTACGGTTCCTGGCCTTTTGCTGGCCTTTTGCTCACATGTTCTTTCCTGCGTTATCCCCTGAT
TCTGTGGATAACCGTATTACCGCCTTTGAGTGAGCTGATACCGCTCGCCGCAGCCGAACGACCGAGCGCA
GCGAGTCAGTGAGCGAGGAAGCGGAAGAGCGCCCAATACGCAAACCGCCTCTCCCCGCGCGTTGGCCGAT
TCATTAATGCAGCTGGCACGACAGGTTTCCCGACTGGAAAGCGGGCAGTGAGCGCAACGCAATTAATGTG
AGTTAGCTCACTCATTAGGCACCCCAGGCTTTACACTTTATGCTTCCGGCTCGTATGTTGTGTGGAATTG
TGAGCGGATAACAATTTCACACAGGAAACAGCTATGACCATGATTACGCCAAGCGCGCAATTAACCCTCA
CTAAAGGGAACAAAAGCTGGAGCTGCAAGCTTAATGTAGTCTTATGCAATACTCTTGTAGTCTTGCAACA
TGGTAACGATGAGTTAGCAACATGCCTTACAAGGAGAGAAAAAGCACCGTGCATGCCGATTGGTGGAAGT
AAGGTGGTACGATCGTGCCTTATTAGGAAGGCAACAGACGGGTCTGACATGGATTGGACGAACCACTGAA
TTGCCGCATTGCAGAGATATTGTATTTAAGTGCCTAGCTCGATACATAAAC
